Addgene plasmid #140053: pZJQIBEBT003
Purpose: The pZJQIBEBT003 plasmid contains the coding sequence of eMutS-L157C-G233C gene which has the ability of error removal in the gene synthesis process.
Depositing lab: Jia Zhang. Depositing organization: Qingdao Institute of Bioenergy and Bioprocess Technology, Chinese Academy of Sciences. Publication: Efficient and Low-Cost Error Removal in DNA Synthesis by a High-Durability MutS. Zhang J, Wang Y, Chai B, Wang J, Li L, Liu M, Zhao G, Yao L, Gao X, Yin Y, Xu J. ACS Synth Biol. 2020 Apr 17;9(4):940-952. doi: 10.1021/acssynbio.0c00079. Epub 2020 Mar 13. PubMed 32135061.
Backbone
  Vector backbone: pET21c
  Total vector size (bp): 9170
  Vector type: Bacterial Expression
Growth in bacteria
  Bacterial resistance: Ampicillin, 100 μg/mL
  Growth temperature: 37°C
  Growth strain: DH5alpha
  Copy number: High Copy
Gene/Insert
  Gene/Insert name: eMutS-L157C-G233C-CBM-EGFP
  Species: Escherichia coli
  Insert size (bp): 3783
  Mutation: L157C, G233C
  Promoter: T7
  Tag / fusion protein: His-Tag (C terminal on insert)
  Cloning method: Restriction Enzyme; 5′ cloning site NheI (not destroyed); 3′ cloning site NotI (not destroyed)
  Sequencing primers: 5′ eMutS-F:ATGAGTGCAATAGAAAATTTCG; 3′ eMutS-R:CACCAGGCTCTTCAAGCGATAAATC
Terms and licenses: Academic/Nonprofit Terms; Industry Terms: Not Available to Industry
How to cite: pZJQIBEBT003 was a gift from Jia Zhang (Addgene plasmid # 140053 ; http://n2t.net/addgene:140053 ; RRID:Addgene_140053)
