[The description below was written by a language model from this plasmid's Addgene catalogue record and pLannotate feature annotations shown in this document.]
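Description:
pZJQIBEBT003 is a 9,170 bp bacterial expression plasmid built on the pET21c backbone for IPTG-inducible production of an engineered E. coli mismatch-binding protein. It replicates from a ColE1/pMB1-type origin, with the pBR322-derived bom and rop regions also present; the catalogue lists it as high copy. Selection is by ampicillin resistance through β-lactamase. An f1 origin is present, along with the backbone lacI gene under its own promoter. The short tetracycline-resistance fragments and a predicted E. coli ORF in the annotation appear to be pBR322-derived backbone remnants, not functional markers.

The payload, cloned between NheI and NotI, is a roughly 3.8 kb fusion reading frame driven by the T7 promoter with an adjacent lac operator and the T7 gene 10 ribosome binding site, and it ends at the T7 terminator. Expression therefore requires a host supplying T7 RNA polymerase and is held off by the lac repressor until induction. The fusion starts with E. coli MutS carrying the L157C and G233C substitutions (eMutS-L157C-G233C). Next comes the CBM, annotated as a fragment of the Clostridium thermocellum cellulosome scaffoldin CipB, presumably a cellulose-binding module. This is followed by a green fluorescent protein, called EGFP in the catalogue and matched to Emerald by the annotation software, and then a C-terminal His tag. The small "SET1" hit after the tag is probably vector sequence and not part of the design.

According to the record, the protein is used for error removal in gene synthesis, where MutS binds mismatch-containing duplexes so that faulty synthetic DNA can be depleted. The CBM would plausibly allow immobilisation on cellulose, the GFP would allow tracking of the protein, and the His tag would allow affinity purification, although the record does not spell out these roles.
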