Features (pLannotate 1.2.2; 21 found; start..end, strand, type, name):
      1..19      +  promoter       T7 promoter: promoter for bacteriophage T7 RNA polymerase
     20..44      +  protein_bind   lac operator: The lac repressor binds to the lac operator to inhibit transcription in E. coli. This inhibition can be relieved by adding lactose or isopropyl-β-D-thiogalactopyranoside (IPTG). lac repressor encoded by lacI
     59..81      +  RBS            RBS: efficient ribosome binding site from bacteriophage T7 gene 10 (Olins and Rangwala, 1989)
     98..2656    +  CDS            mutS: MUTS_ECOLI - Also known as fdv. Experimental evidence at protein level: Swiss-Prot protein existence level 1. This protein is involved in the repair of mismatches in DNA. It is possible that it carries out the mismatch recognition step. This protein has a weak ATPase activity. From Escherichia coli (strain K12).
   2669..3142    +  CDS            cipB (fragment): CIPB_HUNTH - Experimental evidence at protein level: Swiss-Prot protein existence level 1. Acts as a scaffolding protein in the cellulosome. It promotes binding of cellulose to the catalytic domains of the cellulolytic enzymes probably through the binding of the nine repeated domains with dockerin domains present in catalytic subunits of the cellulosome. From Hungateiclostridium thermocellum (Clostridium thermocellum).
   3170..3886    +  CDS            Emerald: Emerald is a basic (constitutively fluorescent) green fluorescent protein published in 1998, derived from Aequorea victoria. It is reported to be a very rapidly-maturing weak dimer.
   3902..3919    +  CDS            9xHis (fragment): 9xHis affinity tag
   3929..3978    +  CDS            SET1 (fragment): solubility-enhancement tag derived from T7 phage gene 10B
   3986..4033    +  terminator     T7 terminator: transcription terminator for bacteriophage T7 RNA polymerase
   4070..4498    +  rep_origin     f1 ori (sequence partly withheld): f1 bacteriophage origin of replication; arrow indicates direction of (+) strand synthesis
   4551..4655    +  promoter       AmpR promoter: bla
   4656..5516    +  CDS            AmpR: β-lactamase; bla; confers resistance to ampicillin, carbenicillin, and related antibiotics
   5687..6275    +  rep_origin     ori: high-copy-number ColE1/pMB1/pBR322/pUC origin of replication
   6461..6600    -  misc_feature   bom: basis of mobility region from pBR322
   6702..6893    -  CDS            rop: Rop protein, which maintains plasmids at low copy number; rop
   6910..7290    +  CDS            YPB1_ECOLX: Protein predicted: Swiss-Prot protein existence level 4. From Escherichia coli.
   7362..7653    -  CDS            TcR (fragment): tetracycline efflux protein; tet; confers resistance to tetracycline
   7668..7689    -  protein_bind   CAP binding site: CAP binding activates transcription in the presence of cAMP. E. coli catabolite activator protein
   7702..8784    -  CDS            lacI: lac repressor; lacI; The lac repressor binds to the lac operator to inhibit transcription in E. coli. This inhibition can be relieved by adding lactose or isopropyl-β-D-thiogalactopyranoside (IPTG).
   8785..8862    -  promoter       lacI promoter: lacI
   8870..9149    -  CDS            TcR (fragment): tetracycline efflux protein; tet; confers resistance to tetracycline
>Addgene plasmid #140053 | pZJQIBEBT003 | addgene full sequence | sequence record 296195 | Addgene NGS Result
TAATACGACTCACTATAGGGGAATTGTGAGCGGATAACAATTCCCCTCTAGAAATAATTTTGTTTAACTT
TAAGAAGGAGATATACATATGGCTAGCATGAGTGCAATAGAAAATTTCGACGCCCATACGCCCATGATGC
AGCAGTATCTCAGGCTGAAAGCCCAGCATCCCGAGATCCTGCTGTTTTACCGGATGGGTGATTTTTATGA
ACTGTTTTATGACGACGCAAAACGCGCGTCGCAACTGCTGGATATTTCACTGACCAAACGCGGTGCTTCG
GCGGGAGAGCCGATCCCGATGGCGGGGATTCCCTACCATGCGGTGGAAAACTATCTCGCCAAACTGGTGA
ATCAGGGAGAGTCCGTTGCCATCTGCGAACAAATTGGCGATCCGGCGACCAGCAAAGGTCCGGTTGAGCG
CAAAGTTGTGCGTATCGTTACGCCAGGCACCATCAGCGATGAAGCCCTGTTGCAGGAGCGTCAGGACAAC
CTGCTGGCGGCTATCTGGCAGGACAGCAAAGGTTTCGGCTACGCGACGCTGGATATCAGTTCCGGGCGTT
TTCGCTGCAGCGAACCGGCTGACCGCGAAACGATGGCGGCAGAACTGCAACGCACTAATCCTGCGGAACT
GCTGTATGCAGAAGATTTTGCTGAAATGTCGTTAATTGAAGGCCGTCGCGGCCTGCGCCGTCGCCCGCTG
TGGGAGTTTGAAATCGACACCGCGCGCCAGCAGTTGAATCTGCAATTTGGGACCCGCGATCTGGTCGGTT
TTGGCGTCGAGAACGCGCCGCGCTGCCTTTGTGCTGCCGGTTGTCTGTTGCAGTATGCGAAAGATACCCA
ACGTACGACTCTGCCGCATATTCGTTCCATCACCATGGAACGTGAGCAGGACAGCATCATTATGGATGCC
GCGACGCGTCGTAATCTGGAAATCACCCAGAACCTGGCGGGTGGTGCGGAAAATACGCTGGCTTCTGTGC
TCGACTGCACCGTCACGCCGATGGGCAGCCGTATGCTGAAACGCTGGCTGCATATGCCAGTGCGCGATAC
CCGCGTGTTGCTTGAGCGCCAGCAAACTATTGGCGCATTGCAGGATTTCACCGCCGGGCTACAGCCGGTA
CTGCGTCAGGTCGGCGACCTGGAACGTATTCTGGCACGTCTGGCTTTACGAACTGCTCGCCCACGCGATC
TGGCCCGTATGCGCCACGCTTTCCAGCAACTGCCGGAGCTGCGTGCGCAGTTAGAAACTGTCGATAGTGC
ACCGGTACAGGCGCTACGTGAGAAGATGGGCGAGTTTGCCGAGCTGCGCGATCTGCTGGAGCGAGCAATC
ATCGACACACCGCCGGTGCTGGTACGCGACGGTGGTGTTATCGCATCGGGCTATAACGAAGAGCTGGATG
AGTGGCGCGCGCTGGCTGACGGCGCGACCGATTATCTGGAGCGTCTGGAAGTCCGCGAGCGTGAACGTAC
CGGCCTGGACACGCTGAAAGTTGGCTTTAATGCGGTGCACGGCTACTACATTCAAATCAGCCGTGGGCAA
AGCCATCTGGCACCCATCAACTACATGCGTCGCCAGACGCTGAAAAACGCCGAGCGCTACATCATTCCAG
AGCTAAAAGAGTACGAAGATAAAGTTCTCACCTCAAAAGGCAAAGCACTGGCACTGGAAAAACAGCTTTA
TGAAGAGCTGTTCGACCTGCTGTTGCCGCATCTGGAAGCGTTGCAACAGAGCGCGAGCGCGCTGGCGGAA
CTCGACGTGCTGGTTAACCTGGCGGAACGGGCCTATACCCTGAACTACACCTGCCCGACCTTCATTGATA
AACCGGGCATTCGCATTACCGAAGGTCGCCATCCGGTAGTTGAACAAGTACTGAATGAGCCATTTATCGC
CAACCCGCTGAATCTGTCGCCGCAGCGCCGCATGTTGATCATCACCGGTCCGAACATGGGCGGTAAAAGT
ACCTATATGCGCCAGACCGCACTGATTGCGCTGATGGCCTACATCGGCAGCTATGTACCGGCACAAAAAG
TCGAGATTGGACCTATCGATCGCATCTTTACCCGCGTAGGCGCGGCAGATGACCTGGCGTCCGGGCGCTC
AACCTTTATGGTGGAGATGACTGAAACCGCCAATATTTTACATAACGCCACCGAATACAGTCTGGTGTTA
ATGGATGAGATCGGGCGTGGAACGTCCACCTACGATGGTCTGTCGCTGGCGTGGGCGTGCGCGGAAAATC
TGGCGAATAAGATTAAGGCATTGACGTTATTTGCTACCCACTATTTCGAGCTGACCCAGTTACCGGAGAA
AATGGAAGGCGTCGCTAACGTGCATCTCGATGCACTGGAGCACGGCGACACCATTGCCTTTATGCACAGC
GTGCAGGATGGCGCGGCGAGCAAAAGCTACGGCCTGGCGGTTGCAGCTCTGGCAGGCGTGCCAAAAGAGG
TTATTAAGCGCGCACGGCAAAAGCTGCGTGAGCTGGAAAGCATTTCGCCGAACGCCGCCGCTACGCAAGT
GGATGGTACGCAAATGTCTTTGCTGTCAGTACCAGAAGAAACTTCGCCTGCGGTCGAAGCTCTGGAAAAT
CTTGATCCGGATTCACTCACCCCGCGTCAGGCGCTGGAGTGGATTTATCGCTTGAAGAGCCTGGTGGAGC
TCATGCCGGTATCAGGCAATTTGAAGGTTGAATTCTACAACAGCAATCCTTCAGATACTACTAACTCAAT
CAATCCTCAGTTCAAGGTTACTAATACCGGAAGCAGTGCAATTGATTTGTCCAAACTCACATTGAGATAT
TATTATACAGTAGACGGACAGAAAGATCAGACCTTCTGGTGTGACCATGCTGCAATAATCGGCAGTAACG
GCAGCTACAACGGAATTACTTCAAATGTAAAAGGAACATTTGTAAAAATGAGTTCCTCAACAAATAACGC
AGACACCTACCTTGAAATAAGCTTTACAGGCGGAACTCTTGAACCGGGTGCACATGTTCAGATACAAGGT
AGATTTGCAAAGAATGACTGGAGTAACTATACACAGTCAAATGACTACTCATTCAAGTCTGCTTCACAGT
TTGTTGAATGGGATCAGGTAACAGCATACTTGAACGGTGTTCTTGTATGGGGTAAAGAACCCAGGCCTGG
CGGCCTCGAGGGCTCTTCCATGGTGAGCAAGGGCGAGGAGCTGTTCACCGGGGTGGTGCCCATCCTGGTC
GAGCTGGACGGCGACGTAAACGGCCACAAGTTCAGCGTGTCCGGCGAGGGCGAGGGCGATGCCACCTACG
GCAAGCTGACCCTGAAGTTCATCTGCACCACCGGCAAGCTGCCCGTGCCCTGGCCCACCCTCGTGACCAC
CTTGACCTACGGCGTGCAGTGCTTCGCCCGCTACCCCGACCACATGAAGCAGCACGACTTCTTCAAGTCC
GCCATGCCCGAAGGCTACGTCCAGGAGCGCACCATCTTCTTCAAGGACGACGGCAACTACAAGACCCGCG
CCGAGGTGAAGTTCGAGGGCGACACCCTGGTGAACCGCATCGAGCTGAAGGGCATCGACTTCAAGGAGGA
CGGCAACATCCTGGGGCACAAGCTGGAGTACAACTACAACAGCCACAAGGTCTATATCACCGCCGACAAG
CAGAAGAACGGCATCAAGGTGAACTTCAAGACCCGCCACAACATCGAGGACGGCAGCGTGCAGCTCGCCG
ACCACTACCAGCAGAACACCCCCATCGGCGACGGCCCCGTGCTGCTGCCCGACAACCACTACCTGAGCAC
CCAGTCCGCCCTGAGCAAAGACCCCAACGAGAAGCGCGATCACATGGTCCTGCTGGAGTTCGTGACCGCC
GCCGGGATCACTCTCGGCATGGACGAGCTGTACAAGGCGGCCGCACTCGAGCACCACCACCACCACCACT
GAGATCCGGCTGCTAACAAAGCCCGAAAGGAAGCTGAGTTGGCTGCTGCCACCGCTGAGCAATAACTAGC
ATAACCCCTTGGGGCCTCTAAACGGGTCTTGAGGGGTTTTTTGCTGAAAGGAGGAACTATATCCGGATTG
GCGAATGGG
[124 nt withheld, positions 4070-4193]
C
[91 nt withheld, positions 4195-4285]
A
[49 nt withheld, positions 4287-4335]
CCTTTGACGTTGGAGTCCACGTTCTTT
[37 nt withheld, positions 4363-4399]
ACCCTATCTCGGTCTATTCTTTTGATTTATAAGGGATTTTGCCGATTTCGGCCTATTGGTTAAAAAATGA
GCTGATTTAACAAAAATTTAACGCGAATTTTAACAAAATATTAACGCTTACAATTTAGGTGGCACTTTTC
GGGGAAATGTGCGCGGAACCCCTATTTGTTTATTTTTCTAAATACATTCAAATATGTATCCGCTCATGAG
ACAATAACCCTGATAAATGCTTCAATAATATTGAAAAAGGAAGAGTATGAGTATTCAACATTTCCGTGTC
GCCCTTATTCCCTTTTTTGCGGCATTTTGCCTTCCTGTTTTTGCTCACCCAGAAACGCTGGTGAAAGTAA
AAGATGCTGAAGATCAGTTGGGTGCACGAGTGGGTTACATCGAACTGGATCTCAACAGCGGTAAGATCCT
TGAGAGTTTTCGCCCCGAAGAACGTTTTCCAATGATGAGCACTTTTAAAGTTCTGCTATGTGGCGCGGTA
TTATCCCGTATTGACGCCGGGCAAGAGCAACTCGGTCGCCGCATACACTATTCTCAGAATGACTTGGTTG
AGTACTCACCAGTCACAGAAAAGCATCTTACGGATGGCATGACAGTAAGAGAATTATGCAGTGCTGCCAT
AACCATGAGTGATAACACTGCGGCCAACTTACTTCTGACAACGATCGGAGGACCGAAGGAGCTAACCGCT
TTTTTGCACAACATGGGGGATCATGTAACTCGCCTTGATCGTTGGGAACCGGAGCTGAATGAAGCCATAC
CAAACGACGAGCGTGACACCACGATGCCTGCAGCAATGGCAACAACGTTGCGCAAACTATTAACTGGCGA
ACTACTTACTCTAGCTTCCCGGCAACAATTAATAGACTGGATGGAGGCGGATAAAGTTGCAGGACCACTT
CTGCGCTCGGCCCTTCCGGCTGGCTGGTTTATTGCTGATAAATCTGGAGCCGGTGAGCGTGGGTCTCGCG
GTATCATTGCAGCACTGGGGCCAGATGGTAAGCCCTCCCGTATCGTAGTTATCTACACGACGGGGAGTCA
GGCAACTATGGATGAACGAAATAGACAGATCGCTGAGATAGGTGCCTCACTGATTAAGCATTGGTAACTG
TCAGACCAAGTTTACTCATATATACTTTAGATTGATTTAAAACTTCATTTTTAATTTAAAAGGATCTAGG
TGAAGATCCTTTTTGATAATCTCATGACCAAAATCCCTTAACGTGAGTTTTCGTTCCACTGAGCGTCAGA
CCCCGTAGAAAAGATCAAAGGATCTTCTTGAGATCCTTTTTTTCTGCGCGTAATCTGCTGCTTGCAAACA
AAAAAACCACCGCTACCAGCGGTGGTTTGTTTGCCGGATCAAGAGCTACCAACTCTTTTTCCGAAGGTAA
CTGGCTTCAGCAGAGCGCAGATACCAAATACTGTCCTTCTAGTGTAGCCGTAGTTAGGCCACCACTTCAA
GAACTCTGTAGCACCGCCTACATACCTCGCTCTGCTAATCCTGTTACCAGTGGCTGCTGCCAGTGGCGAT
AAGTCGTGTCTTACCGGGTTGGACTCAAGACGATAGTTACCGGATAAGGCGCAGCGGTCGGGCTGAACGG
GGGGTTCGTGCACACAGCCCAGCTTGGAGCGAACGACCTACACCGAACTGAGATACCTACAGCGTGAGCT
ATGAGAAAGCGCCACGCTTCCCGAAGGGAGAAAGGCGGACAGGTATCCGGTAAGCGGCAGGGTCGGAACA
GGAGAGCGCACGAGGGAGCTTCCAGGGGGAAACGCCTGGTATCTTTATAGTCCTGTCGGGTTTCGCCACC
TCTGACTTGAGCGTCGATTTTTGTGATGCTCGTCAGGGGGGCGGAGCCTATGGAAAAACGCCAGCAACGC
GGCCTTTTTACGGTTCCTGGCCTTTTGCTGGCCTTTTGCTCACATGTTCTTTCCTGCGTTATCCCCTGAT
TCTGTGGATAACCGTATTACCGCCTTTGAGTGAGCTGATACCGCTCGCCGCAGCCGAACGACCGAGCGCA
GCGAGTCAGTGAGCGAGGAAGCGGAAGAGCGCCTGATGCGGTATTTTCTCCTTACGCATCTGTGCGGTAT
TTCACACCGCAATGGTGCACTCTCAGTACAATCTGCTCTGATGCCGCATAGTTAAGCCAGTATACACTCC
GCTATCGCTACGTGACTGGGTCATGGCTGCGCCCCGACACCCGCCAACACCCGCTGACGCGCCCTGACGG
GCTTGTCTGCTCCCGGCATCCGCTTACAGACAAGCTGTGACCGTCTCCGGGAGCTGCATGTGTCAGAGGT
TTTCACCGTCATCACCGAAACGCGCGAGGCAGCTGCGGTAAAGCTCATCAGCGTGGTCGTGAAGCGATTC
ACAGATGTCTGCCTGTTCATCCGCGTCCAGCTCGTTGAGTTTCTCCAGAAGCGTTAATGTCTGGCTTCTG
ATAAAGCGGGCCATGTTAAGGGCGGTTTTTTCCTGTTTGGTCACTGATGCCTCCGTGTAAGGGGGATTTC
TGTTCATGGGGGTAATGATACCGATGAAACGAGAGAGGATGCTCACGATACGGGTTACTGATGATGAACA
TGCCCGGTTACTGGAACGTTGTGAGGGTAAACAACTGGCGGTATGGATGCGGCGGGACCAGAGAAAAATC
ACTCAGGGTCAATGCCAGCGCTTCGTTAATACAGATGTAGGTGTTCCACAGGGTAGCCAGCAGCATCCTG
CGATGCAGATCCGGAACATAATGGTGCAGGGCGCTGACTTCCGCGTTTCCAGACTTTACGAAACACGGAA
ACCGAAGACCATTCATGTTGTTGCTCAGGTCGCAGACGTTTTGCAGCAGCAGTCGCTTCACGTTCGCTCG
CGTATCGGTGATTCATTCTGCTAACCAGTAAGGCAACCCCGCCAGCCTAGCCGGGTCCTCAACGACAGGA
GCACGATCATGCGCACCCGTGGGGCCGCCATGCCGGCGATAATGGCCTGCTTCTCGCCGAAACGTTTGGT
GGCGGGACCAGTGACGAAGGCTTGAGCGAGGGCGTGCAAGATTCCGAATACCGCAAGCGACAGGCCGATC
ATCGTCGCGCTCCAGCGAAAGCGGTCCTCGCCGAAAATGACCCAGAGCGCTGCCGGCACCTGTCCTACGA
GTTGCATGATAAAGAAGACAGTCATAAGTGCGGCGACGATAGTCATGCCCCGCGCCCACCGGAAGGAGCT
GACTGGGTTGAAGGCTCTCAAGGGCATCGGTCGAGATCCCGGTGCCTAATGAGTGAGCTAACTTACATTA
ATTGCGTTGCGCTCACTGCCCGCTTTCCAGTCGGGAAACCTGTCGTGCCAGCTGCATTAATGAATCGGCC
AACGCGCGGGGAGAGGCGGTTTGCGTATTGGGCGCCAGGGTGGTTTTTCTTTTCACCAGTGAGACGGGCA
ACAGCTGATTGCCCTTCACCGCCTGGCCCTGAGAGAGTTGCAGCAAGCGGTCCACGCTGGTTTGCCCCAG
CAGGCGAAAATCCTGTTTGATGGTGGTTAACGGCGGGATATAACATGAGCTGTCTTCGGTATCGTCGTAT
CCCACTACCGAGATATCCGCACCAACGCGCAGCCCGGACTCGGTAATGGCGCGCATTGCGCCCAGCGCCA
TCTGATCGTTGGCAACCAGCATCGCAGTGGGAACGATGCCCTCATTCAGCATTTGCATGGTTTGTTGAAA
ACCGGACATGGCACTCCAGTCGCCTTCCCGTTCCGCTATCGGCTGAATTTGATTGCGAGTGAGATATTTA
TGCCAGCCAGCCAGACGCAGACGCGCCGAGACAGAACTTAATGGGCCCGCTAACAGCGCGATTTGCTGGT
GACCCAATGCGACCAGATGCTCCACGCCCAGTCGCGTACCGTCTTCATGGGAGAAAATAATACTGTTGAT
GGGTGTCTGGTCAGAGACATCAAGAAATAACGCCGGAACATTAGTGCAGGCAGCTTCCACAGCAATGGCA
TCCTGGTCATCCAGCGGATAGTTAATGATCAGCCCACTGACGCGTTGCGCGAGAAGATTGTGCACCGCCG
CTTTACAGGCTTCGACGCCGCTTCGTTCTACCATCGACACCACCACGCTGGCACCCAGTTGATCGGCGCG
AGATTTAATCGCCGCGACAATTTGCGACGGCGCGTGCAGGGCCAGACTGGAGGTGGCAACGCCAATCAGC
AACGACTGTTTGCCCGCCAGTTGTTGTGCCACGCGGTTGGGAATGTAATTCAGCTCCGCCATCGCCGCTT
CCACTTTTTCCCGCGTTTTCGCAGAAACGTGGCTGGCCTGGTTCACCACGCGGGAAACGGTCTGATAAGA
GACACCGGCATACTCTGCGACATCGTATAACGTTACTGGTTTCACATTCACCACCCTGAATTGACTCTCT
TCCGGGCGCTATCATGCCATACCGCGAAAGGTTTTGCGCCATTCGATGGTGTCCGGGATCTCGACGCTCT
CCCTTATGCGACTCCTGCATTAGGAAGCAGCCCAGTAGTAGGTTGAGGCCGTTGAGCACCGCCGCCGCAA
GGAATGGTGCATGCAAGGAGATGGCGCCCAACAGTCCCCCGGCCACGGGGCCTGCCACCATACCCACGCC
GAAACAAGCGCTCATGAGCCCGAAGTGGCGAGCCCGATCTTCCCCATCGGTGATGTCGGCGATATAGGCG
CCAGCAACCGCACCTGTGGCGCCGGTGATGCCGGCCACGATGCGTCCGGCGTAGAGGATCGAGATCTCGA
TCCCGCGAAAT
